Addgene plasmid #212807: pcDNA5-FRT-TO-Mms2
Purpose: Constitutive or doxycycline-inducible expression of budding yeast Mms2 in mammalian cells
Depositing lab: Helle Ulrich. Depositing organization: Institut fuer Molekulare Biologie (IMB Mainz). Publication: Ubiquiton-An inducible, linkage-specific polyubiquitylation tool. Renz C, Asimaki E, Meister C, Albanese V, Petriukov K, Krapoth NC, Wegmann S, Wollscheid HP, Wong RP, Fulzele A, Chen JX, Leon S, Ulrich HD. Mol Cell. 2024 Jan 18;84(2):386-400.e11. doi: 10.1016/j.molcel.2023.11.016. Epub 2023 Dec 15. PubMed 38103558.
Backbone
  Vector backbone: pcDNA5-FRT/TO
  Vector type: Mammalian Expression
  Selectable markers: Hygromycin
Growth in bacteria
  Bacterial resistance: Ampicillin, 100 μg/mL
  Growth temperature: 37°C
  Growth strain: Top10
  Copy number: High Copy
Gene/Insert
  Gene/Insert name: Mms2
  Species: S. cerevisiae (budding yeast)
  Cloning method: Restriction Enzyme; 5′ cloning site unknown (unknown if destroyed)
Terms and licenses: Academic/Nonprofit Terms; Industry Terms: Not Available to Industry
Depositor comments: pHU5478; codon-optimized for mammalian cells
How to cite: pcDNA5-FRT-TO-Mms2 was a gift from Helle Ulrich (Addgene plasmid # 212807 ; http://n2t.net/addgene:212807 ; RRID:Addgene_212807)
