[The description below was written by a language model from this plasmid's Addgene catalogue record and pLannotate feature annotations shown in this document.]
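Description:
pcDNA5-FRT-TO-Mms2 is a mammalian expression plasmid built on the pcDNA5-FRT/TO backbone, carrying the budding yeast (S. cerevisiae) MMS2 coding sequence, which the depositor notes has been codon-optimized for mammalian cells. In bacteria it is maintained through a high-copy ColE1/pUC-type origin and selected with ampicillin via the bla gene and its native promoter. Short annotated remnants such as a partial f1 ori, lac promoter/operator elements and lacI and ble fragments are backbone carry-over with no evident functional role.

Expression of Mms2 is driven by the human CMV immediate-early enhancer and promoter, followed immediately by two short tet operator matches (annotated by the software as fragments of tet-responsive promoters), and terminated by the bovine growth hormone polyadenylation signal. This arrangement gives strong constitutive expression in ordinary cells, whereas in cells that produce the Tet repressor the operators keep the promoter silent until doxycycline or tetracycline relieves repression, matching the stated purpose of constitutive or inducible expression. No epitope tag or reporter is annotated on the insert. Downstream lies an FRT site placed directly in front of a hygromycin resistance gene with an SV40 poly(A) signal. No full promoter is annotated upstream of this gene, consistent with the design in which FLP-mediated recombination into a genomic FRT landing site supplies the promoter, so that hygromycin selection enriches for single-copy, site-specific integrants.

Mms2 is a catalytically inactive ubiquitin-conjugating enzyme variant that pairs with Ubc13 to assemble Lys63-linked polyubiquitin chains. The associated publication describes an inducible, linkage-specific polyubiquitylation tool, so this plasmid presumably supplies the yeast Mms2 component in mammalian cells.
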