Features (pLannotate 1.2.2; 21 found; start..end, strand, type, name):
     28..80      -  misc_feature   bom (fragment): basis of mobility region from pBR322
    235..614     +  enhancer       CMV enhancer: human cytomegalovirus immediate early enhancer
    615..818     +  promoter       CMV promoter: human cytomegalovirus (CMV) immediate early promoter
    820..839     +  promoter       PLtetO-1 promoter (fragment): modified phage lambda PL promoter with tet operator sites (Lutz and Bujard, 1997)
    841..860     +  promoter       PLtetO-1 promoter (fragment): modified phage lambda PL promoter with tet operator sites (Lutz and Bujard, 1997)
    868..901     +  promoter       TRE3GV promoter (fragment): 3rd-generation Tet-responsive promoter that can be activated by binding of Tet-On® 3G, optimized for retroviral and lentiviral vectors
    989..1399    +  CDS            MMS2: MMS2_YEAST - Experimental evidence at protein level: Swiss-Prot protein existence level 1. Has a role in the DNA error-free postreplication repair (PRR) pathway. Lacks catalytic activity by itself. The UBC13/MMS2 heterodimer catalyzes the synthesis of non-canonical poly-ubiquitin chains that are linked through 'Lys-63'. From Saccharomyces cerevisiae (strain ATCC 204508 / S288c) (Baker's yeast).
   1453..1677    +  polyA_signal   bGH poly(A) signal: bovine growth hormone polyadenylation signal
   1681..1702    +  promoter       SV40 promoter (fragment): SV40 enhancer and early promoter
   1723..1956    +  rep_origin     f1 ori (fragment) (sequence partly withheld): f1 bacteriophage origin of replication; arrow indicates direction of (+) strand synthesis
   1961..2008    +  protein_bind   FRT: FLP-mediated recombination occurs in the 8-bp core sequence TCTAGAAA (Turan and Bode, 2011). FLP recombinase from the Saccharomyces cerevisiae 2μ plasmid
   2016..3038    +  CDS            HygR: aminoglycoside phosphotransferase from E. coli; aph(4)-Ia; confers resistance to hygromycin
   3048..3173    +  CDS            ble (fragment): BLE_KLEPN - Experimental evidence at protein level: Swiss-Prot protein existence level 1. Binding protein with a strong affinity to the bleomycin family of antibiotics. Binds to CL990; an antimitotic-antibiotic compound. From Klebsiella pneumoniae.
   3168..3289    +  polyA_signal   SV40 poly(A) signal: SV40 polyadenylation signal
   3362..3378    -  protein_bind   lac operator: The lac repressor binds to the lac operator to inhibit transcription in E. coli. This inhibition can be relieved by adding lactose or isopropyl-β-D-thiogalactopyranoside (IPTG). lac repressor encoded by lacI
   3386..3416    -  promoter       lac promoter: promoter for the E. coli lac operon
   3431..3452    -  protein_bind   CAP binding site: CAP binding activates transcription in the presence of cAMP. E. coli catabolite activator protein
   3465..3557    -  CDS            lacI (fragment): lac repressor; lacI; The lac repressor binds to the lac operator to inhibit transcription in E. coli. This inhibition can be relieved by adding lactose or isopropyl-β-D-thiogalactopyranoside (IPTG).
   3740..4328    -  rep_origin     ori: high-copy-number ColE1/pMB1/pBR322/pUC origin of replication
   4499..5359    -  CDS            AmpR: β-lactamase; bla; confers resistance to ampicillin, carbenicillin, and related antibiotics
   5360..5464    -  promoter       AmpR promoter: bla
>Addgene plasmid #212807 | pcDNA5-FRT-TO-Mms2 | addgene full sequence | sequence record 419006 | Addgene NGS Result
GACGGATCGGGAGATCTCCCGATCCCCTATGGTGCACTCTCAGTACAATCTGCTCTGATGCCGCATAGTT
AAGCCAGTATCTGCTCCCTGCTTGTGTGTTGGAGGTCGCTGAGTAGTGCGCGAGCAAAATTTAAGCTACA
ACAAGGCAAGGCTTGACCGACAATTGCATGAAGAATCTGCTTAGGGTTAGGCGTTTTGCGCTGCTTCGCG
ATGTACGGGCCAGATATACGCGTTGACATTGATTATTGACTAGTTATTAATAGTAATCAATTACGGGGTC
ATTAGTTCATAGCCCATATATGGAGTTCCGCGTTACATAACTTACGGTAAATGGCCCGCCTGGCTGACCG
CCCAACGACCCCCGCCCATTGACGTCAATAATGACGTATGTTCCCATAGTAACGCCAATAGGGACTTTCC
ATTGACGTCAATGGGTGGAGTATTTACGGTAAACTGCCCACTTGGCAGTACATCAAGTGTATCATATGCC
AAGTACGCCCCCTATTGACGTCAATGACGGTAAATGGCCCGCCTGGCATTATGCCCAGTACATGACCTTA
TGGGACTTTCCTACTTGGCAGTACATCTACGTATTAGTCATCGCTATTACCATGGTGATGCGGTTTTGGC
AGTACATCAATGGGCGTGGATAGCGGTTTGACTCACGGGGATTTCCAAGTCTCCACCCCATTGACGTCAA
TGGGAGTTTGTTTTGGCACCAAAATCAACGGGACTTTCCAAAATGTCGTAACAACTCCGCCCCATTGACG
CAAATGGGCGGTAGGCGTGTACGGTGGGAGGTCTATATAAGCAGAGCTCTCCCTATCAGTGATAGAGATC
TCCCTATCAGTGATAGAGATCGTCGACGAGCTCGTTTAGTGAACCGTCAGATCGCCTGGAGACGCCATCC
ACGCTGTTTTGACCTCCATAGAAGACACCGGGACCGATCCAGCCTCCGGACTCTAGCGTTTAAACTTAAG
CTTCCACCATGAGCAAGGTGCCCCGCAACTTCCGCCTGCTGGAGGAGCTGGAGAAAGGCGAGAAGGGCTT
CGGCCCCGAGAGCTGCAGCTACGGCCTGGCCGACTCCGATGACATCACGATGACGAAGTGGAATGGGACC
ATCCTGGGCCCGCCCCACAGCAACCACGAGAATCGCATTTACAGCCTGAGCATCGACTGCGGGCCCAATT
ACCCCGACAGCCCGCCCAAAGTGACCTTTATCAGCAAAATCAACCTGCCCTGTGTGAACCCCACCACCGG
CGAAGTGCAGACCGATTTTCATACGCTGCGCGATTGGAAGCGCGCGTATACGATGGAGACCCTGCTGCTG
GACCTGCGCAAAGAGATGGCCACGCCCGCCAATAAAAAGCTGCGCCAGCCCAAAGAGGGCGAGACGTTCT
GAGCGGCCGCTCGAGTCTAGAGGGCCCGTTTAAACCCGCTGATCAGCCTCGACTGTGCCTTCTAGTTGCC
AGCCATCTGTTGTTTGCCCCTCCCCCGTGCCTTCCTTGACCCTGGAAGGTGCCACTCCCACTGTCCTTTC
CTAATAAAATGAGGAAATTGCATCGCATTGTCTGAGTAGGTGTCATTCTATTCTGGGGGGTGGGGTGGGG
CAGGACAGCAAGGGGGAGGATTGGGAAGACAATAGCAGGCATGCTGGGGATGCGGTGGGCTCTATGGCTT
CTGAGGCGGAAAGAACCAGCTGGGGCTCTAGGGGGTATCCCC
[124 nt withheld, positions 1723-1846]
C
[91 nt withheld, positions 1848-1938]
AGGGTGATGGTTCACGTACCTAGAAGTTCCTATTCCGAAGTTCCTATTCTCTAGAAAGTATAGGAACTTC
CTTGGCCAAAAAGCCTGAACTCACCGCGACGTCTGTCGAGAAGTTTCTGATCGAAAAGTTCGACAGCGTC
TCCGACCTGATGCAGCTCTCGGAGGGCGAAGAATCTCGTGCTTTCAGCTTCGATGTAGGAGGGCGTGGAT
ATGTCCTGCGGGTAAATAGCTGCGCCGATGGTTTCTACAAAGATCGTTATGTTTATCGGCACTTTGCATC
GGCCGCGCTCCCGATTCCGGAAGTGCTTGACATTGGGGAATTCAGCGAGAGCCTGACCTATTGCATCTCC
CGCCGTGCACAGGGTGTCACGTTGCAAGACCTGCCTGAAACCGAACTGCCCGCTGTTCTGCAGCCGGTCG
CGGAGGCCATGGATGCGATCGCTGCGGCCGATCTTAGCCAGACGAGCGGGTTCGGCCCATTCGGACCGCA
AGGAATCGGTCAATACACTACATGGCGTGATTTCATATGCGCGATTGCTGATCCCCATGTGTATCACTGG
CAAACTGTGATGGACGACACCGTCAGTGCGTCCGTCGCGCAGGCTCTCGATGAGCTGATGCTTTGGGCCG
AGGACTGCCCCGAAGTCCGGCACCTCGTGCACGCGGATTTCGGCTCCAACAATGTCCTGACGGACAATGG
CCGCATAACAGCGGTCATTGACTGGAGCGAGGCGATGTTCGGGGATTCCCAATACGAGGTCGCCAACATC
TTCTTCTGGAGGCCGTGGTTGGCTTGTATGGAGCAGCAGACGCGCTACTTCGAGCGGAGGCATCCGGAGC
TTGCAGGATCGCCGCGGCTCCGGGCGTATATGCTCCGCATTGGTCTTGACCAACTCTATCAGAGCTTGGT
TGACGGCAATTTCGATGATGCAGCTTGGGCGCAGGGTCGATGCGACGCAATCGTCCGATCCGGAGCCGGG
ACTGTCGGGCGTACACAAATCGCCCGCAGAAGCGCGGCCGTCTGGACCGATGGCTGTGTAGAAGTACTCG
CCGATAGTGGAAACCGACGCCCCAGCACTCGTCCGAGGGCAAAGGAATAGCACGTACTACGAGATTTCGA
TTCCACCGCCGCCTTCTATGAAAGGTTGGGCTTCGGAATCGTTTTCCGGGACGCCGGCTGGATGATCCTC
CAGCGCGGGGATCTCATGCTGGAGTTCTTCGCCCACCCCAACTTGTTTATTGCAGCTTATAATGGTTACA
AATAAAGCAATAGCATCACAAATTTCACAAATAAAGCATTTTTTTCACTGCATTCTAGTTGTGGTTTGTC
CAAACTCATCAATGTATCTTATCATGTCTGTATACCGTCGACCTCTAGCTAGAGCTTGGCGTAATCATGG
TCATAGCTGTTTCCTGTGTGAAATTGTTATCCGCTCACAATTCCACACAACATACGAGCCGGAAGCATAA
AGTGTAAAGCCTGGGGTGCCTAATGAGTGAGCTAACTCACATTAATTGCGTTGCGCTCACTGCCCGCTTT
CCAGTCGGGAAACCTGTCGTGCCAGCTGCATTAATGAATCGGCCAACGCGCGGGGAGAGGCGGTTTGCGT
ATTGGGCGCTCTTCCGCTTCCTCGCTCACTGACTCGCTGCGCTCGGTCGTTCGGCTGCGGCGAGCGGTAT
CAGCTCACTCAAAGGCGGTAATACGGTTATCCACAGAATCAGGGGATAACGCAGGAAAGAACATGTGAGC
AAAAGGCCAGCAAAAGGCCAGGAACCGTAAAAAGGCCGCGTTGCTGGCGTTTTTCCATAGGCTCCGCCCC
CCTGACGAGCATCACAAAAATCGACGCTCAAGTCAGAGGTGGCGAAACCCGACAGGACTATAAAGATACC
AGGCGTTTCCCCCTGGAAGCTCCCTCGTGCGCTCTCCTGTTCCGACCCTGCCGCTTACCGGATACCTGTC
CGCCTTTCTCCCTTCGGGAAGCGTGGCGCTTTCTCATAGCTCACGCTGTAGGTATCTCAGTTCGGTGTAG
GTCGTTCGCTCCAAGCTGGGCTGTGTGCACGAACCCCCCGTTCAGCCCGACCGCTGCGCCTTATCCGGTA
ACTATCGTCTTGAGTCCAACCCGGTAAGACACGACTTATCGCCACTGGCAGCAGCCACTGGTAACAGGAT
TAGCAGAGCGAGGTATGTAGGCGGTGCTACAGAGTTCTTGAAGTGGTGGCCTAACTACGGCTACACTAGA
AGAACAGTATTTGGTATCTGCGCTCTGCTGAAGCCAGTTACCTTCGGAAAAAGAGTTGGTAGCTCTTGAT
CCGGCAAACAAACCACCGCTGGTAGCGGTGGTTTTTTTGTTTGCAAGCAGCAGATTACGCGCAGAAAAAA
AGGATCTCAAGAAGATCCTTTGATCTTTTCTACGGGGTCTGACGCTCAGTGGAACGAAAACTCACGTTAA
GGGATTTTGGTCATGAGATTATCAAAAAGGATCTTCACCTAGATCCTTTTAAATTAAAAATGAAGTTTTA
AATCAATCTAAAGTATATATGAGTAAACTTGGTCTGACAGTTACCAATGCTTAATCAGTGAGGCACCTAT
CTCAGCGATCTGTCTATTTCGTTCATCCATAGTTGCCTGACTCCCCGTCGTGTAGATAACTACGATACGG
GAGGGCTTACCATCTGGCCCCAGTGCTGCAATGATACCGCGAGACCCACGCTCACCGGCTCCAGATTTAT
CAGCAATAAACCAGCCAGCCGGAAGGGCCGAGCGCAGAAGTGGTCCTGCAACTTTATCCGCCTCCATCCA
GTCTATTAATTGTTGCCGGGAAGCTAGAGTAAGTAGTTCGCCAGTTAATAGTTTGCGCAACGTTGTTGCC
ATTGCTACAGGCATCGTGGTGTCACGCTCGTCGTTTGGTATGGCTTCATTCAGCTCCGGTTCCCAACGAT
CAAGGCGAGTTACATGATCCCCCATGTTGTGCAAAAAAGCGGTTAGCTCCTTCGGTCCTCCGATCGTTGT
CAGAAGTAAGTTGGCCGCAGTGTTATCACTCATGGTTATGGCAGCACTGCATAATTCTCTTACTGTCATG
CCATCCGTAAGATGCTTTTCTGTGACTGGTGAGTACTCAACCAAGTCATTCTGAGAATAGTGTATGCGGC
GACCGAGTTGCTCTTGCCCGGCGTCAATACGGGATAATACCGCGCCACATAGCAGAACTTTAAAAGTGCT
CATCATTGGAAAACGTTCTTCGGGGCGAAAACTCTCAAGGATCTTACCGCTGTTGAGATCCAGTTCGATG
TAACCCACTCGTGCACCCAACTGATCTTCAGCATCTTTTACTTTCACCAGCGTTTCTGGGTGAGCAAAAA
CAGGAAGGCAAAATGCCGCAAAAAAGGGAATAAGGGCGACACGGAAATGTTGAATACTCATACTCTTCCT
TTTTCAATATTATTGAAGCATTTATCAGGGTTATTGTCTCATGAGCGGATACATATTTGAATGTATTTAG
AAAAATAAACAAATAGGGGTTCCGCGCACATTTCCCCGAAAAGTGCCACCTGACGTC
